>Addgene plasmid #87184 | pLPC-Flag-TZAPZNF9-11 | addgene full sequence | sequence record 173878 | Addgene NGS Result
GCTGAATATGGGCCAAACAGGATATCTGTGGTAAGCAGTTCCTGCCCCGGCTCAGGGCCAAGAACAGATG
GAACAGCTGAATATGGGCCAAACAGGATATCTGTGGTAAGCAGTTCCTGCCCCGGCTCAGGGCCAAGAAC
AGATGGTCCCCAGATGCGGTCCAGCCCTCAGCAGTTTCTAGAGAACCATCAGATGTTTCCAGGGTGCCCC
AAGGACCTGAAATGACCCTGTGCCTTATTTGAACTAACCAATCAGTTCGCTTCTCGCTTCTGTTCGCGCG
CTTCTGCTCCCCGAGCTCAATAAAAGAGCCCACAACCCCTCACTCGGGGCGCCAGTCCTCCGATTGACTG
AGTCGCCCGGGTACCCGTGTATCCAATAAACCCTCTTGCAGTTGCATCCGACTTGTGGTCTCGCTGTTCC
TTGGGAGGGTCTCCTCTGAGTGATTGACTACCCGTCAGCGGGGGTCTTTCACATGCAGCATGTATCAAAA
TTAATTTGGTTTTTTTTCTTAAGTATTTACATTAAATGGCCATAGTTGCATTAATGAATCGGCCAACGCG
CGGGGAGAGGCGGTTTGCGTATTGGGCGCTCTTCCGCTTCCTCGCTCACTGACTCGCTGCGCTCGGTCGT
TCGGCTGCGGCGAGCGGTATCAGCTCACTCAAAGGCGGTAATACGGTTATCCACAGAATCAGGGGATAAC
GCAGGAAAGAACATGTGAGCAAAAGGCCAGCAAAAGGCCAGGAACCGTAAAAAGGCCGCGTTGCTGGCGT
TTTTCCATAGGCTCCGCCCCCCTGACGAGCATCACAAAAATCGACGCTCAAGTCAGAGGTGGCGAAACCC
GACAGGACTATAAAGATACCAGGCGTTTCCCCCTGGAAGCTCCCTCGTGCGCTCTCCTGTTCCGACCCTG
CCGCTTACCGGATACCTGTCCGCCTTTCTCCCTTCGGGAAGCGTGGCGCTTTCTCATAGCTCACGCTGTA
GGTATCTCAGTTCGGTGTAGGTCGTTCGCTCCAAGCTGGGCTGTGTGCACGAACCCCCCGTTCAGCCCGA
CCGCTGCGCCTTATCCGGTAACTATCGTCTTGAGTCCAACCCGGTAAGACACGACTTATCGCCACTGGCA
GCAGCCACTGGTAACAGGATTAGCAGAGCGAGGTATGTAGGCGGTGCTACAGAGTTCTTGAAGTGGTGGC
CTAACTACGGCTACACTAGAAGAACAGTATTTGGTATCTGCGCTCTGCTGAAGCCAGTTACCTTCGGAAA
AAGAGTTGGTAGCTCTTGATCCGGCAAACAAACCACCGCTGGTAGCGGTGGTTTTTTTGTTTGCAAGCAG
CAGATTACGCGCAGAAAAAAAGGATCTCAAGAAGATCCTTTGATCTTTTCTACGGGGTCTGACGCTCAGT
GGAACGAAAACTCACGTTAAGGGATTTTGGTCATGAGATTATCAAAAAGGATCTTCACCTAGATCCTTTT
GCGGCCGCAAATCAATCTAAAGTATATATGAGTAAACTTGGTCTGACAGTTACCAATGCTTAATCAGTGA
GGCACCTATCTCAGCGATCTGTCTATTTCGTTCATCCATAGTTGCCTGACTCCCCGTCGTGTAGATAACT
ACGATACGGGAGGGCTTACCATCTGGCCCCAGTGCTGCAATGATACCGCGAGACCCACGCTCACCGGCTC
CAGATTTATCAGCAATAAACCAGCCAGCCGGAAGGGCCGAGCGCAGAAGTGGTCCTGCAACTTTATCCGC
CTCCATCCAGTCTATTAATTGTTGCCGGGAAGCTAGAGTAAGTAGTTCGCCAGTTAATAGTTTGCGCAAC
GTTGTTGCCATTGCTACAGGCATCGTGGTGTCACGCTCGTCGTTTGGTATGGCTTCATTCAGCTCCGGTT
CCCAACGATCAAGGCGAGTTACATGATCCCCCATGTTGTGCAAAAAAGCGGTTAGCTCCTTCGGTCCTCC
GATCGTTGTCAGAAGTAAGTTGGCCGCAGTGTTATCACTCATGGTTATGGCAGCACTGCATAATTCTCTT
ACTGTCATGCCATCCGTAAGATGCTTTTCTGTGACTGGTGAGTACTCAACCAAGTCATTCTGAGAATAGT
GTATGCGGCGACCGAGTTGCTCTTGCCCGGCGTCAATACGGGATAATACCGCGCCACATAGCAGAACTTT
AAAAGTGCTCATCATTGGAAAACGTTCTTCGGGGCGAAAACTCTCAAGGATCTTACCGCTGTTGAGATCC
AGTTCGATGTAACCCACTCGTGCACCCAACTGATCTTCAGCATCTTTTACTTTCACCAGCGTTTCTGGGT
GAGCAAAAACAGGAAGGCAAAATGCCGCAAAAAAGGGAATAAGGGCGACACGGAAATGTTGAATACTCAT
ACTCTTCCTTTTTCAATATTATTGAAGCATTTATCAGGGTTATTGTCTCATGAGCGGATACATATTTGAA
TGTATTTAGAAAAATAAACAAATAGGGGTTCCGCGCACATTTCCCCGAAAAGTGCCACCTGCAGCCTGAA
TATGGGCCAAACAGGATATCTGTGGTAAGCAGTTCCTGCCCCGGCTCAGGGCCAAGAACAGATGGAACAG
CTGAATATGGGCCAAACAGGATATCTGTGGTAAGCAGTTCCTGCCCCGGCTCAGGGCCAAGAACAGATGG
TCCCCAGATGCGGTCCAGCCCTCAGCAGTTTCTAGAGAACCATCAGATGTTTCCAGGGTGCCCCAAGGAC
CTGAAATGACCCTGTGCCTTATTTGAACTAACCAATCAGTTCGCTTCTCGCTTCTGTTCGCGCGCTTCTG
CTCCCCGAGCTCAATAAAAGAGCCCACAACCCCTCACTCGGGGCGCCAGTCCTCCGATTGACTGAGTCGC
CCGGGTACCCGTGTATCCAATAAACCCTCTTGCAGTTGCATCCGACTTGTGGTCTCGCTGTTCCTTGGGA
GGGTCTCCTCTGAGTGATTGACTACCCGTCAGCGGGGGTCTTTCATTTGGGGGCTCGTCCGGGATCGGGA
GACCCCTGCCCAGGGACCACCGACCCACCACCGGGAGGCAAGCTGGCCAGCAACTTATCTGTGTCTGTCC
GATTGTCTAGTGTCTATGACTGATTTTATGCGCCTGCGTCGGTACTAGTTAGCTAACTAGCTCTGTATCT
GGCGGACCCGTGGTGGAACTGACGAGTTCTGAACACCCGGCCGCAACCCTGGGAGACGTCCCAGGGACTT
TGGGGGCCGTTTTTGTGGCCCGACCTGAGGAAGGGAGTCGATGTGGAATCCGACCCCGTCAGGATATGTG
GTTCTGGTAGGAGACGAGAACCTAAAACAGTTCCCGCCTCCGTCTGAATTTTTGCTTTCGGTTTGGAACC
GAAGCCGCGCGTCTTGTCTGCTGCAGCGCTGCAGCATCGTTCTGTGTTGTCTCTGTCTGACTGTGTTTCT
GTATTTGTCTGAAAATTAGGGCCAGACTGTTACCACTCCCTTAAGTTTGACCTTAGGTCACTGGAAAGAT
GTCGAGCGGATCGCTCACAACCAGTCGGTAGATGTCAAGAAGAGACGTTGGGTTACCTTCTGCTCTGCAG
AATGGCCAACCTTTAACGTCGGATGGCCGCGAGACGGCACCTTTAACCGAGACCTCATCACCCAGGTTAA
GATCAAGGTCTTTTCACCTGGCCCGCATGGACACCCAGACCAGGTCCCCTACATCGTGACCTGGGAAGCC
TTGGCTTTTGACCCCCCTCCCTGGGTCAAGCCCTTTGTACACCCTAAGCCTCCGCCTCCTCTTCCTCCAT
CCGCCCCGTCTCTCCCCCTTGAACCTCCTCGTTCGACCCCGCCTCGATCCTCCCTTTATCCAGCCCTCAC
TCCTTCTCTAGGCGCCGGCCGGATCAGCTTACCATGACCGAGTACAAGCCCACGGTGCGCCTCGCCACCC
GCGACGACGTCCCCAGGGCCGTACGCACCCTCGCCGCCGCGTTCGCCGACTACCCCGCCACGCGCCACAC
CGTCGATCCGGACCGCCACATCGAGCGGGTCACCGAGCTGCAAGAACTCTTCCTCACGCGCGTCGGGCTC
GACATCGGCAAGGTGTGGGTCGCGGACGACGGCGCCGCGGTGGCGGTCTGGACCACGCCGGAGAGCGTCG
AAGCGGGGGCGGTGTTCGCCGAGATCGGCCCGCGCATGGCCGAGTTGAGCGGTTCCCGGCTGGCCGCGCA
GCAACAGATGGAAGGCCTCCTGGCGCCGCACCGGCCCAAGGAGCCCGCGTGGTTCCTGGCCACCGTCGGC
GTCTCGCCCGACCACCAGGGCAAGGGTCTGGGCAGCGCCGTCGTGCTCCCCGGAGTGGAGGCGGCCGAGC
GCGCCGGGGTGCCCGCCTTCCTGGAGACCTCCGCGCCCCGCAACCTCCCCTTCTACGAGCGGCTCGGCTT
CACCGTCACCGCCGACGTCGAGGTGCCCGAAGGACCGCGCACCTGGTGCATGACCCGCAAGCCCGGTGCC
TGACGCCCGCCCCACGACCCGCAGCGCCCGACCGAAAGGAGCGCACGACCCCATGCATCGGATCTCCCGA
TCCCCTATGGTGCACTCTCAGTACAATCTGCTCTGATGCCGCATAGTTAAGCCAGTATCTGCTCCCTGCT
TGTGTGTTGGAGGTCGCTGAGTAGTGCGCGAGCAAAATTTAAGCTACAACAAGGCAAGGCTTGACCGACA
ATTGCATGAAGAATCTGCTTAGGGTTAGGCGTTTTGCGCTGCTTCGCGATGTACGGGCCAGATATACGCG
TTGACATTGATTATTGACTAGTTATTAATAGTAATCAATTACGGGGTCATTAGTTCATAGCCCATATATG
GAGTTCCGCGTTACATAACTTACGGTAAATGGCCCGCCTGGCTGACCGCCCAACGACCCCCGCCCATTGA
CGTCAATAATGACGTATGTTCCCATAGTAACGCCAATAGGGACTTTCCATTGACGTCAATGGGTGGAGTA
TTTACGGTAAACTGCCCACTTGGCAGTACATCAAGTGTATCATATGCCAAGTACGCCCCCTATTGACGTC
AATGACGGTAAATGGCCCGCCTGGCATTATGCCCAGTACATGACCTTATGGGACTTTCCTACTTGGCAGT
ACATCTACGTATTAGTCATCGCTATTACCATGGTGATGCGGTTTTGGCAGTACATCAATGGGCGTGGATA
GCGGTTTGACTCACGGGGATTTCCAAGTCTCCACCCCATTGACGTCAATGGGAGTTTGTTTTGGCACCAA
AATCAACGGGACTTTCCAAAATGTCGTAACAACTCCGCCCCATTGACGCAAATGGGCGGTAGGCGTGTAC
GGTGGGAGGTCTATATAAGCAGAGCTCTCTGGCTAACTAGAGAACCCACTGCTTACTGGCTTATCGAAAT
TAATACGACTCACTATAGGGAGACCCAAGCTTGGTACCGAGCTCGGATCAGCCACCATGGACTACAAAGA
CGATGACGATAAAGGATCCATGGACGGCTCCTTCGTCCAGCACAGTGTGAGGGTTCTGCAGGAGCTCAAC
AAGCAGCGGGAGAAGGGCCAGTACTGCGACGCCACTCTGGACGTGGGGGGCCTGGTGTTTAAGGCACACT
GGAGTGTCCTTGCCTGCTGCAGTCACTTTTTCCAGAGCCTCTACGGGGATGGCTCAGGGGGCAGTGTCGT
CCTCCCTGCTGGCTTCGCTGAGATCTTTGGCCTCTTGTTGGACTTTTTCTACACTGGTCACCTCGCTCTC
ACCTCAGGGAACCGGGATCAGGTGCTCCTGGCAGCCAGGGAGTTGCGAGTGCCAGAGGCCGTAGAGCTGT
GCCAGAGCTTCAAGCCCAAAACTTCAGTGGGACAGGCAGCAGGTGGCCAGAGTGGGCTGGGGCCCCCTGC
CTCCCAGAATGTGAACAGCCACGTCAAGGAGCCGGCAGGCTTGGAAGAAGAGGAAGTTTCGAGGACTCTG
GGTCTAGTCCCCAGGGATCAGGAGCCCAGAGGCAGTCATAGTCCTCAGAGGCCCCAGCTCCATTCCCCAG
CTCAGAGTGAGGGCCCCTCCTCCCTCTGTGGGAAACTGAAGCAGGCCTTGAAGCCTTGTCCCCTTGAGGA
CAAGAAACCCGAGGACTGCAAAGTGCCCCCAAGGCCCTTAGAGGCTGAAGGTGCCCAGCTGCAGGGCGGC
AGTAATGAGTGGGAAGTGGTGGTTCAAGTGGAGGATGATGGGGATGGCGATTACATGTCTGAGCCTGAGG
CTGTGCTGACCAGGAGGAAGTCAAATGTAATCCGAAAGCCCTGTGCAGCTGAGCCAGCCCTGAGCGCGGG
CTCCCTAGCAGCTGAGCCTGCTGAGAACAGAAAAGGTACAGCGGTGCCGGTCGAAACCGGGGAAAGGCCC
TTCAGTTGCGAGTTCTGTGAACAGCGCTTCACTGAGAAGGGGCCCCTCCTGAGGCACGTGGCCAGCCGCC
ATCAGGAGGGCCGGCCCCACTTCTGCCAGATATGCGGCAAGACCTTCAAAGCCGTGGAGCAACTGCGTGT
GCACGTCAGACGGCACAAGGGGGTGAGGAAGTTTGAGTGCACCGAGTGTGGCTACAAGTTTACCCGACAG
GCCCACCTGCGGAGGCACATGGAGATCCACGACCGGGTAGAGAACTACAACCCGCGGCAGCGCAAGCTCC
GCAACCTGATCATCGAGGACGAGAAGATGGTGGTGGTGGCGCTGCAGCCGCCTGCAGAGCTGGAGGTGGG
CTCGGCGGAGGTCATTGTGGAGTCCCTGGCCCAGGGCGGCCTGGCCTCCCAGCTCCCCGGCCAGAGACTG
TGTGCAGAGGAGAGCTTCACCGGCCCAGGTGTCCTGGAGCCCTCCCTCATCATCACAGCTGCTGTCCCCG
AGGACTGTGACACATAGGAATTCTGCAGATATCCATCACACTGGCGGCCGCTCGAGCATGCATCTAGAGG
GCCGATAAAATAAAAGATTTTATTTAGTCTCCAGAAAAAGGGGGGAATGAAAGACCCCACCTGTAGGTTT
GGCAAGCTAGCTTAAGTAACGCCATTTTGCAAGGCATGGAAAAATACATAACTGAGAATAGAGAAGTTCA
GATCAAGGTCAGGAACAGATGGAACA
Features (pLannotate 1.2.2; 17 found; start..end, strand, type, name):
      2..471     +  LTR            LTR: long terminal repeat from Moloney murine leukemia virus
    537..589     -  CDS            lacI (fragment): lac repressor; lacI; The lac repressor binds to the lac operator to inhibit transcription in E. coli. This inhibition can be relieved by adding lactose or isopropyl-β-D-thiogalactopyranoside (IPTG).
    772..1360    -  rep_origin     ori: high-copy-number ColE1/pMB1/pBR322/pUC origin of replication
   1520..2380    -  CDS            AmpR: β-lactamase; bla; confers resistance to ampicillin, carbenicillin, and related antibiotics
   2381..2485    -  promoter       AmpR promoter: bla
   2516..2985    +  LTR            LTR: long terminal repeat from Moloney murine leukemia virus
   3109..3383    +  misc_feature   MESV Ψ (fragment): packaging signal of murine embryonic stem cell virus
   3450..3866    +  CDS            gag (truncated): truncated Moloney murine leukemia virus (MMLV) gag gene lacking the start codon
   3884..4483    +  CDS            PuroR: puromycin N-acetyltransferase; pac from Streptomyces alboniger; confers resistance to puromycin
   4556..4608    -  misc_feature   bom (fragment): basis of mobility region from pBR322
   4763..5142    +  enhancer       CMV enhancer: human cytomegalovirus immediate early enhancer
   5143..5346    +  promoter       CMV promoter: human cytomegalovirus (CMV) immediate early promoter
   5342..5375    +  LTR            5' LTR (truncated) (fragment): truncated 5' long terminal repeat (LTR) from HIV-1
   5391..5409    +  promoter       T7 promoter: promoter for bacteriophage T7 RNA polymerase
   5449..5473    +  CDS            3xFLAG (fragment): three tandem FLAG® epitope tags
   5480..6874    +  CDS            ZBTB48 (fragment): TZAP_HUMAN - Also known as HKR3 From Homo sapiens (Human).
   6976..1       +  LTR            3' LTR (ΔU3) (fragment) (across the origin): self-inactivating 3' long terminal repeat (LTR) from Moloney murine leukemia virus
