[The description below was written by a language model from this plasmid's Addgene catalogue record and pLannotate feature annotations shown in this document.]
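Description:
pLPC-Flag-TZAPZNF9-11 is a Moloney murine leukemia virus-based retroviral vector, built on the pLPC backbone, for stable expression of an N-terminally Flag-tagged truncation of human TZAP (ZBTB48, also known as HKR3) in mammalian cells. In bacteria it is maintained through a high-copy ColE1/pUC-type origin and selected with ampicillin via the β-lactamase gene and its own promoter; both lie outside the proviral region.

The proviral cassette is flanked by MoMLV long terminal repeats. Downstream of the 5′ LTR are a packaging signal (annotated as an MESV Ψ fragment) and a truncated gag segment lacking its start codon, which together support efficient encapsidation of the vector RNA when the plasmid is introduced into a packaging cell line supplying gag, pol and env in trans. A puromycin N-acetyltransferase gene follows, presumably transcribed from the LTR, and allows selection of transduced cells. An internal CMV enhancer/promoter then drives the payload: a short Flag epitope (detected as a partial match to 3xFLAG) fused upstream of a ZBTB48 fragment of about 1.4 kb. The name indicates a version restricted to, or defined by, zinc fingers 9 to 11, but the record does not give the exact truncation boundaries, and the cloning sites are listed as unknown. Small annotated fragments (lacI, bom, an HIV-1 LTR match, a T7 promoter) appear to be backbone remnants or short homology hits rather than functional parts.

The construct comes from work on TZAP as a telomere-associated protein involved in telomere length control, and the Flag tag allows detection or immunoprecipitation of the truncated protein in stably transduced cells.
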