Addgene plasmid #87184: pLPC-Flag-TZAPZNF9-11
Purpose: retroviral stable expression of truncation protein Flag-TZAPZNF9-11
Depositing lab: Eros Lazzerini Denchi. Depositing organization: Scripps California (The Scripps Research Institute). Publication: TZAP: A telomere-associated protein involved in telomere length control. Li JS, Miralles Fuste J, Simavorian T, Bartocci C, Tsai J, Karlseder J, Lazzerini Denchi E. Science. 2017 Jan 12. pii: aah6752. doi: 10.1126/science.aah6752. PubMed 28082411.
Backbone
  Vector backbone: pLPC
  Vector type: Mammalian Expression, Retroviral
Growth in bacteria
  Bacterial resistance: Ampicillin, 100 μg/mL
  Growth temperature: 37°C
  Growth strain: NEB Stable
  Copy number: High Copy
Gene/Insert
  Gene/Insert name: TZAP
  Species: H. sapiens (human)
  Entrez Gene: ZBTB48 (a.k.a. HKR3, TZAP, ZNF855, pp9964)
  Promoter: CMV
  Tag / fusion protein: Flag (N terminal on insert)
  Cloning method: Restriction Enzyme; 5′ cloning site unknown (unknown if destroyed); 3′ cloning site unknown (unknown if destroyed)
  Sequencing primers: 5′ CMV-F
Terms and licenses: Academic/Nonprofit Terms; Industry Terms: Not Available to Industry
How to cite: pLPC-Flag-TZAPZNF9-11 was a gift from Eros Lazzerini Denchi (Addgene plasmid # 87184 ; http://n2t.net/addgene:87184 ; RRID:Addgene_87184)
